Addgene plasmid #120646: Smp_178740-Cd4-bio-His
Purpose: Expression of recombinant S. mansoni protein
Depositing lab: Gavin Wright. Depositing organization: Wellcome Sanger Institute. Publication: A library of cell-surface and secreted proteins from Schistosoma mansoni identifies early serological markers of infection. Cécile Crosnier, Anna V. Protasio, Gabriel Rinaldi, Shona Wilson, Matthew Berriman, Gavin J. Wright. bioRXiv 10.1101/593616.
Backbone
  Vector backbone: pTT3
  Backbone manufacturer: Yves Durocher, NRC
  Backbone size w/o insert (bp): 6686
  Vector type: Mammalian Expression
Growth in bacteria
  Bacterial resistance: Ampicillin, 100 μg/mL
  Growth temperature: 37°C
  Growth strain: DH5alpha
  Copy number: High Copy
Gene/Insert
  Gene/Insert name: Smp_178740
  Species: Schistosoma mansoni
  Insert size (bp): 1510
  Entrez Gene: Smp_178740 (a.k.a. Smp_178740)
  Promoter: CMV
  Tag / fusion protein: ratCd4(d3+4)-bio-6His (C terminal on backbone)
  Cloning method: Restriction Enzyme; 5′ cloning site NotI (not destroyed); 3′ cloning site AscI (not destroyed)
Terms and licenses: Academic/Nonprofit Terms; Industry Terms: Not Available to Industry
How to cite: Smp_178740-Cd4-bio-His was a gift from Gavin Wright (Addgene plasmid # 120646 ; http://n2t.net/addgene:120646 ; RRID:Addgene_120646)
