[The description below was written by a language model from this plasmid's Addgene catalogue record and pLannotate feature annotations shown in this document.]
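Description:
Smp_178740-Cd4-bio-His is a mammalian expression plasmid built on the pTT3 backbone for producing a recombinant, secreted form of the Schistosoma mansoni protein Smp_178740. It is maintained in E. coli through a high-copy ColE1/pUC-type origin with ampicillin selection (AmpR under its own bla promoter). It also carries an Epstein-Barr virus oriP fragment, an element that supports episomal retention in cells supplying EBNA1. This is the usual rationale for pTT-type vectors in transient expression, although the record does not name a host cell line.

Expression is driven by the CMV enhancer and promoter, which span the numbering origin of the circular sequence. Downstream lie adenovirus-derived leader and splice elements and a chimeric intron fragment. The annotated adenoviral terminal protein hit on the reverse strand probably reflects these leader sequences rather than an expressed gene. A fragment of a mouse immunoglobulin heavy chain signal sequence is annotated just before the insert, consistent with routing the product into the secretory pathway. The roughly 1.5 kb Smp_178740 insert was cloned between NotI and AscI sites, both retained. The Arabidopsis TCX7 match within it is most likely a similarity hit to the parasite sequence, not a separate part. The insert is fused at its C terminus to rat Cd4 domains 3 and 4, followed by a "bio" tag and six histidines. The "bio" element is presumably a biotinylation acceptor peptide; neither it nor the His tag is annotated in the feature table. A rabbit β-globin polyadenylation signal ends the transcript.

The construct belongs to a library of S. mansoni cell-surface and secreted proteins used to search for early serological markers of infection, with tags suited to purifying and capturing the protein.
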