Features (pLannotate 1.2.2; 19 found; start..end, strand, type, name):
      2..201     +  promoter       CMV promoter: human cytomegalovirus (CMV) immediate early promoter
    269..307     +  misc_feature   Ad SA (fragment): adenovirus major late transcript splice acceptor (Friedrich and Soriano, 1991)
    340..549     -  CDS            PTP (fragment): TERM_ADE02 - Experimental evidence at protein level: Swiss-Prot protein existence level 1. Protein covalently bound to the viral DNA that acts as a primer for viral genomic replication by DNA strand displacement. Assembles on the viral origin of replication in an initiation complex with viral polymerase, DBP, host NFIA and host POU2F1/OCT1. During initiation, the polymerase covalently couples the first dCTP with Ser- 580 of pTP. The terminal protein stimulates the template activity over 20 fold compared to protein-free templates. Neo-synthesized viral genomes are linked to two preterminal prot
    580..669     +  intron         chimeric intron (fragment): chimera between introns from adenovirus and immunoglobulin heavy chain genes
    688..734     +  CDS            IgH signal sequence (fragment): signal sequence from the mouse immunoglobulin heavy chain variable region
   1153..1506    +  CDS            TCX7 (fragment): TCX7_ARATH - Experimental evidence at protein level: Swiss-Prot protein existence level 1. Plays a role in development of both male and female reproductive tissues. From Arabidopsis thaliana (Mouse-ear cress).
   2314..2883    +  CDS            Cd4 (fragment): CD4_RAT - Experimental evidence at protein level: Swiss-Prot protein existence level 1. Integral membrane glycoprotein that plays an essential role in the immune response and serves multiple functions in responses against both external and internal offenses. In T-cells, functions primarily as a coreceptor for MHC class II molecule:peptide complex. The antigens presented by class II peptides are derived from extracellular proteins while class I peptides are derived from cytosolic proteins. Interacts simultaneously with the T-cell receptor (TCR) and the MHC class II presented by antigen presenti
   3043..3098    +  polyA_signal   β-globin poly(A) signal: rabbit β-globin polyadenylation signal (Gil and Proudfoot, 1987)
   3612..5293    -  rep_origin     oriP (fragment): Epstein-Barr virus oriP replication origin (Yates et al., 2000)
   5420..5524    +  promoter       AmpR promoter: bla
   5525..6385    +  CDS            AmpR: β-lactamase; bla; confers resistance to ampicillin, carbenicillin, and related antibiotics
   6556..7144    +  rep_origin     ori: high-copy-number ColE1/pMB1/pBR322/pUC origin of replication
   7327..7419    +  CDS            lacI (fragment): lac repressor; lacI; The lac repressor binds to the lac operator to inhibit transcription in E. coli. This inhibition can be relieved by adding lactose or isopropyl-β-D-thiogalactopyranoside (IPTG).
   7432..7453    +  protein_bind   CAP binding site: CAP binding activates transcription in the presence of cAMP. E. coli catabolite activator protein
   7468..7498    +  promoter       lac promoter: promoter for the E. coli lac operon
   7506..7522    +  protein_bind   lac operator: The lac repressor binds to the lac operator to inhibit transcription in E. coli. This inhibition can be relieved by adding lactose or isopropyl-β-D-thiogalactopyranoside (IPTG). lac repressor encoded by lacI
   7592..7608    +  promoter       tet promoter (fragment): E. coli promoter for tetracycline efflux protein gene
   7618..7643    -  CDS            bla(M) (fragment): β-lactamase lacking the signal sequence; bla(M); allows cytosolic expression of β-lactamase
   7817..8196    +  enhancer       CMV enhancer: human cytomegalovirus immediate early enhancer
>Addgene plasmid #120646 | Smp_178740-Cd4-bio-His | addgene full sequence | sequence record 234193 | Addgene NGS Result
GTGATGCGGTTTTGGCAGTACACCAATGGGCGTGGATAGCGGTTTGACTCACGGGGATTTCCAAGTCTCC
ACCCCATTGACGTCAATGGGAGTTTGTTTTGGCACCAAAATCAACGGGACTTTCCAAAATGTCGTAATAA
CCCCGCCCCGTTGACGCAAATGGGCGGTAGGCGTGTACGGTGGGAGGTCTATATAAGCAGAGCTCGTTTA
GTGAACCGTCAGATCCTCACTCTCTTCCGCATCGCTGTCTGCGAGGGCCAGCTGTTGGGCTCGCGGTTGA
GGACAAACTCTTCGCGGTCTTTCCAGTACTCTTGGATCGGAAACCCGTCGGCCTCCGAACGGTACTCCGC
CACCGAGGGACCTGAGCGAGTCCGCATCGACCGGATCGGAAAACCTCTCGAGAAAGGCGTCTAACCAGTC
ACAGTCGCAAGGTAGGCTGAGCACCGTGGCGGGCGGCAGCGGGTGGCGGTCGGGGTTGTTTCTGGCGGAG
GTGCTGCTGATGATGTAATTAAAGTAGGCGGTCTTGAGACGGCGGATGGTCGAGGTGAGGTGTGGCAGGC
TTGAGATCCAGCTGTTGGGGTGAGTACTCCCTCTCAAAAGCGGGCATTACTTCTGCGCTAAGATTGTCAG
TTTCCAAAAACGAGGAGGATTTGATATTCACCTGGCCCGATCTGGCCATACACTTGAGTGACAATGACAT
CCACTTTGCCTTTCTCTCCACAGGTGTCCACTCCCAGGTCCAAGTTTGCCACCATGGAGTTTCAGACCCA
GGTACTCATGTCCCTGCTGCTCTGCATGTCTGGTGCGGCCGCCCAGCCTTGTTCTGATGCCCAGGCCGTG
ATCCAGCAGCGGAGCCAGAACCTGAAGCCCCTGACCACCATCCGGCCCTTCGTGCCCACAGTGCCCGGCA
TGGCCATCAACACCAACACCGCCGTGCAGTACGTGCGGAAGCCCGCCGAGATCTCTGTGCTGGGAGCCGC
CGGAACCTTCGTGGCCACCCCCATGAACCAGACCTTCACCCCCTTCGTGAACCCCATCATGAACCTGAAC
CCCAGCCTGATCAGCAGCATCCCTGGCGGCCCTACAGGCGGCCCTGGACAGGTGTCATCTCTGAGCGCCA
CAGGCGGCGTGCTGAGCAGCCTGGCCAACAGCAGAAAGCCCTGCAACTGCACCAAGAGCCACTGCCTGAA
GCTGTACTGCGAGTGCTTCGCCCAGGGCCAGCTGTGCCAGAACTGCAATTGCAACAACTGCATGAACAAC
CTGGCCTACGAGGAAGAGAGAGGCAGAGCCATCAAGATGACCCTGGAACGGAACCCCACCGCCTTCCACC
CCAAGATCGGACGGGGCGAGGGCGAGAGAAAGCACACCAAGGGCTGTAACTGCAAGCGGAGCGGCTGCCT
GAAGAACTATTGCGAGTGCTACGAGGCCAAGATCAGCTGCAGCGACCTGTGCCGGTGCCAGGGCTGCAGA
AACACCGAGGACAGCGTGGAACGGCGGAGCCTGATGAGACTGGCCGCCATGGGCGCCCTGAGAAGCAGAC
AGCCCAGCAGCTTCAAGAAGCACCTGGTCAAGCCCCCCAGCGAGACACTGCCCCACGTGTTCTTCACCTG
GGAAGTGATCGAGGCCACCGCCAGCTGTCTGCTGGCCCAGGCCGATGAGGCCGAGAGAAGAGATCTGCCC
CCTGCCGCCCAGGAACGGATCCTGCTGGAAGAGTTCGGCCGGACCCTGGAAAGAGTGATTGAGGCCGCCA
GCAAGGCCCAGATCAGAAGCAGCAGCGGCATCCACACCAGCGCCAGCATCGACGACAACGACCAGGGCCT
GATCCACTCCGGCGGCAGCACAGGCCCTGGATCTCTGGGCGGAAAGGGCTCTGGCGCCGTGGGAGTGGCT
GCTGCCGCTGCAGCTGCTGCCGACGTGCTGAGGGACGACGAGGATGACGAGGACGAGATGATGCACGACA
TCGACGTGGAAGAGGAAGAGGACGACCCCGACGAGATGGACGACGAGATGTACGGCATCGTGGGCGGACC
CACCATCAGCCGGCACGGCCACAGCAGAAGCCACCTGGGCAGACGGCACATCCCCAGCAGCCACAGATCC
ACCCACCTGGTGCCCGAGCTGGAAGATGACATCATGAGCGACGAGGACCCCGTGGAAAGGGCCCACGCCG
TGTCCTCCAGCAACAGACAGGCCATCATGCCCCACAGATACCAGGAAATGCACAGCCGGCGGACCAGCCA
GACCGTGGAAGATCGGTACATCCACAGCAGGCGGAGCATGAGCAGCAGAAGCTACCGGCACCACGACCCC
GATAGCATGGTCGGCGCGCCGTCGACCTCCATCACGGCCTATAAGAGTGAGGGGGAGTCAGCGGAGTTCT
CCTTCCCACTCAACCTTGGAGAGGAAAGCCTGCAGGGAGAGTTGAGATGGAAGGCAGAGAAGGCTCCTTC
TTCCCAGTCCTGGATCACCTTCTCCCTAAAGAACCAAAAGGTGTCTGTGCAGAAGTCTACTAGCAACCCC
AAGTTCCAGCTGTCCGAAACGCTCCCACTCACCCTTCAGATACCCCAGGTCTCCCTTCAGTTTGCTGGTT
CTGGCAACCTGACCCTGACTCTGGACAGAGGGATACTGTATCAGGAAGTGAACCTGGTGGTGATGAAAGT
GACTCAGCCCGACAGCAACACTTTGACCTGTGAGGTGATGGGACCCACCTCACCCAAGATGAGACTGATC
TTGAAGCAGGAGAATCAGGAGGCCAGGGTCTCCAGGCAGGAGAAAGTGATTCAAGTGCAGGCCCCTGAAG
CAGGGGTGTGGCAATGTCTACTGAGTGAAGGTGAAGAGGTCAAGATGGACTCCAAGATCCAGGTTTTATC
CAAAGGGTTGAATTCCGGCAGCCTGCACCACATCCTGGACGCCCAGAAGATGCTGTGGAACCACAGGGAC
AGGAACCTGCCTCCTCTGGCCCCTCTGGGCCCCCACCACCATCACCACCATTGAGTCTAGACACGTGATT
AATTAAGGATCCCCCGACCTCGACCTCTGGCTAATAAAGGAAATTTATTTTCATTGCAATAGTGTGTTGG
AATTTTTTGTGTCTCTCACTCGGAAGGACATATGGGAGGGCAAATCATTTGGTCGAGATCCCTCGGAGAT
CTCTAGCTAGAGGATCGATCCCCGCCCCGGACGAACTAAACCTGACTACGACATCTCTGCCCCTTCTTCG
CGGGGCAGTGCATGTAATCCCTTCAGTTGGTTGGTACAACTTGCCAACTGGGCCCTGTTCCACATGTGAC
ACGGGGGGGGACCAAACACAAAGGGGTTCTCTGACTGTAGTTGACATCCTTATAAATGGATGTGCACATT
TGCCAACACTGAGTGGCTTTCATCCTGGAGCAGACTTTGCAGTCTGTGGACTGCAACACAACATTGCCTT
TATGTGTAACTCTTGGCTGAAGCTCTTACACCAATGCTGGGGGACATGTACCTCCCAGGGGCCCAGGAAG
ACTACGGGAGGCTACACCAACGTCAATCAGAGGGGCCTGTGTAGCTACCGATAAGCGGACCCTCAAGAGG
GCATTAGCAATAGTGTTTATAAGGCCCCCTTGTTAACCCTAAACGGGTAGCATATGCTTCCCGGGTAGTA
GTATATACTATCCAGACTAACCCTAATTCAATAGCATATGTTACCCAACGGGAAGCATATGCTATCGAAT
TAGGGTTAGTAAAAGGGTCCTAAGGAACAGCGATATCTCCCACCCCATGAGCTGTCACGGTTTTATTTAC
ATGGGGTCAGGATTCCACGAGGGTAGTGAACCATTTTAGTCACAAGGGCAGTGGCTGAAGATCAAGGAGC
GGGCAGTGAACTCTCCTGAATCTTCGCCTGCTTCTTCATTCTCCTTCGTTTAGCTAATAGAATAACTGCT
GAGTTGTGAACAGTAAGGTGTATGTGAGGTGCTCGAAAACAAGGTTTCAGGTGACGCCCCCAGAATAAAA
TTTGGACGGGGGGTTCAGTGGTGGCATTGTGCTATGACACCAATATAACCCTCACAAACCCCTTGGGCAA
TAAATACTAGTGTAGGAATGAAACATTCTGAATATCTTTAACAATAGAAATCCATGGGGTGGGGACAAGC
CGTAAAGACTGGATGTCCATCTCACACGAATTTATGGCTATGGGCAACACATAATCCTAGTGCAATATGA
TACTGGGGTTATTAAGATGTGTCCCAGGCAGGGACCAAGACAGGTGAACCATGTTGTTACACTCTATTTG
TAACAAGGGGAAAGAGAGTGGACGCCGACAGCAGCGGACTCCACTGGTTGTCTCTAACACCCCCGAAAAT
TAAACGGGGCTCCACGCCAATGGGGCCCATAAACAAAGACAAGTGGCCACTCTTTTTTTTGAAATTGTGG
AGTGGGGGCACGCGTCAGCCCCCACACGCCGCCCTGCGGTTTTGGACTGTAAAATAAGGGTGTAATAACT
TGGCTGATTGTAACCCCGCTAACCACTGCGGTCAAACCACTTGCCCACAAAACCACTAATGGCACCCCGG
GGAATACCTGCATAAGTAGGTGGGCGGGCCAAGATAGGGGCGCGATTGCTGCGATCTGGAGGACAAATTA
CACACACTTGCGCCTGAGCGCCAAGCACAGGGTTGTTGGTCCTCATATTCACGAGGTCGCTGAGAGCACG
GTGGGCTAATGTTGCCATGGGTAGCATATACTACCCAAATATCTGGATAGCATATGCTATCCTAATCTAT
ATCTGGGTAGCATAGGCTATCCTAATCTATATCTGGGTAGCATATGCTATCCTAATCTATATCTGGGTAG
TATATGCTATCCTAATTTATATCTGGGTAGCATAGGCTATCCTAATCTATATCTGGGTAGCATATGCTAT
CCTAATCTATATCTGGGTAGTATATGCTATCCTAATCTGTATCCGGGTAGCATATGCTATCCTAATAGAG
ATTAGGGTAGTATATGCTATCCTAATTTATATCTGGGTAGCATATACTACCCAAATATCTGGATAGCATA
TGCTATCCTAATCTATATCTGGGTAGCATATGCTATCCTAATCTATATCTGGGTAGCATAGGCTATCCTA
ATCTATATCTGGGTAGCATATGCTATCCTAATCTATATCTGGGTAGTATATGCTATCCTAATTTATATCT
GGGTAGCATAGGCTATCCTAATCTATATCTGGGTAGCATATGCTATCCTAATCTATATCTGGGTAGTATA
TGCTATCCTAATCTGTATCCGGGTAGCATATGCTATCCTCATGATAAGCTGTCAAACATGAGAATTTTCT
TGAAGACGAAAGGGCCTCGTGATACGCCTATTTTTATAGGTTAATGTCATGATAATAATGGTTTCTTAGA
CGTCAGGTGGCACTTTTCGGGGAAATGTGCGCGGAACCCCTATTTGTTTATTTTTCTAAATACATTCAAA
TATGTATCCGCTCATGAGACAATAACCCTGATAAATGCTTCAATAATATTGAAAAAGGAAGAGTATGAGT
ATTCAACATTTCCGTGTCGCCCTTATTCCCTTTTTTGCGGCATTTTGCCTTCCTGTTTTTGCTCACCCAG
AAACGCTGGTGAAAGTAAAAGATGCTGAAGATCAGTTGGGTGCACGAGTGGGTTACATCGAACTGGATCT
CAACAGCGGTAAGATCCTTGAGAGTTTTCGCCCCGAAGAACGTTTTCCAATGATGAGCACTTTTAAAGTT
CTGCTATGTGGCGCGGTATTATCCCGTGTTGACGCCGGGCAAGAGCAACTCGGTCGCCGCATACACTATT
CTCAGAATGACTTGGTTGAGTACTCACCAGTCACAGAAAAGCATCTTACGGATGGCATGACAGTAAGAGA
ATTATGCAGTGCTGCCATAACCATGAGTGATAACACTGCGGCCAACTTACTTCTGACAACGATCGGAGGA
CCGAAGGAGCTAACCGCTTTTTTGCACAACATGGGGGATCATGTAACTCGCCTTGATCGTTGGGAACCGG
AGCTGAATGAAGCCATACCAAACGACGAGCGTGACACCACGATGCCTGCAGCAATGGCAACAACGTTGCG
CAAACTATTAACTGGCGAACTACTTACTCTAGCTTCCCGGCAACAATTAATAGACTGGATGGAGGCGGAT
AAAGTTGCAGGACCACTTCTGCGCTCGGCCCTTCCGGCTGGCTGGTTTATTGCTGATAAATCTGGAGCCG
GTGAGCGTGGGTCTCGCGGTATCATTGCAGCACTGGGGCCAGATGGTAAGCCCTCCCGTATCGTAGTTAT
CTACACGACGGGGAGTCAGGCAACTATGGATGAACGAAATAGACAGATCGCTGAGATAGGTGCCTCACTG
ATTAAGCATTGGTAACTGTCAGACCAAGTTTACTCATATATACTTTAGATTGATTTAAAACTTCATTTTT
AATTTAAAAGGATCTAGGTGAAGATCCTTTTTGATAATCTCATGACCAAAATCCCTTAACGTGAGTTTTC
GTTCCACTGAGCGTCAGACCCCGTAGAAAAGATCAAAGGATCTTCTTGAGATCCTTTTTTTCTGCGCGTA
ATCTGCTGCTTGCAAACAAAAAAACCACCGCTACCAGCGGTGGTTTGTTTGCCGGATCAAGAGCTACCAA
CTCTTTTTCCGAAGGTAACTGGCTTCAGCAGAGCGCAGATACCAAATACTGTTCTTCTAGTGTAGCCGTA
GTTAGGCCACCACTTCAAGAACTCTGTAGCACCGCCTACATACCTCGCTCTGCTAATCCTGTTACCAGTG
GCTGCTGCCAGTGGCGATAAGTCGTGTCTTACCGGGTTGGACTCAAGACGATAGTTACCGGATAAGGCGC
AGCGGTCGGGCTGAACGGGGGGTTCGTGCACACAGCCCAGCTTGGAGCGAACGACCTACACCGAACTGAG
ATACCTACAGCGTGAGCTATGAGAAAGCGCCACGCTTCCCGAAGGGAGAAAGGCGGACAGGTATCCGGTA
AGCGGCAGGGTCGGAACAGGAGAGCGCACGAGGGAGCTTCCAGGGGGAAACGCCTGGTATCTTTATAGTC
CTGTCGGGTTTCGCCACCTCTGACTTGAGCGTCGATTTTTGTGATGCTCGTCAGGGGGGCGGAGCCTATG
GAAAAACGCCAGCAACGCGGCCTTTTTACGGTTCCTGGCCTTTTGCTGGCCTTTTGCTCACATGTTCTTT
CCTGCGTTATCCCCTGATTCTGTGGATAACCGTATTACCGCCTTTGAGTGAGCTGATACCGCTCGCCGCA
GCCGAACGACCGAGCGCAGCGAGTCAGTGAGCGAGGAAGCGGAAGAGCGCCCAATACGCAAACCGCCTCT
CCCCGCGCGTTGGCCGATTCATTAATGCAGCTGGCACGACAGGTTTCCCGACTGGAAAGCGGGCAGTGAG
CGCAACGCAATTAATGTGAGTTAGCTCACTCATTAGGCACCCCAGGCTTTACACTTTATGCTTCCGGCTC
GTATGTTGTGTGGAATTGTGAGCGGATAACAATTTCACACAGGAAACAGCTATGACCATGATTACGCCAA
GCTCTAGCTAGAGGTCGACCAATTCTCATGTTTGACAGCTTATCATCGCAGATCCGGGCAACGTTGTTGC
CATTGCTGCAGGCGCAGAACTGGTAGGTATGGAAGATCTATACATTGAATCAATATTGGCAATTAGCCAT
ATTAGTCATTGGTTATATAGCATAAATCAATATTGGCTATTGGCCATTGCATACGTTGTATCTATATCAT
AATATGTACATTTATATTGGCTCATGTCCAATATGACCGCCATGTTGACATTGATTATTGACTAGTTATT
AATAGTAATCAATTACGGGGTCATTAGTTCATAGCCCATATATGGAGTTCCGCGTTACATAACTTACGGT
AAATGGCCCGCCTGGCTGACCGCCCAACGACCCCCGCCCATTGACGTCAATAATGACGTATGTTCCCATA
GTAACGCCAATAGGGACTTTCCATTGACGTCAATGGGTGGAGTATTTACGGTAAACTGCCCACTTGGCAG
TACATCAAGTGTATCATATGCCAAGTCCGCCCCCTATTGACGTCAATGACGGTAAATGGCCCGCCTGGCA
TTATGCCCAGTACATGACCTTACGGGACTTTCCTACTTGGCAGTACATCTACGTATTAGTCATCGCTATT
ACCATG
